Addgene plasmid #170653: pGEX Syt1 C2AB (96-421) I367T F234C
Purpose: Expression of syt1 for purification in E. Coli
Depositing lab: Edwin Chapman. Depositing organization: University of Wisconsin, Madison. Publication: Molecular Basis for Synaptotagmin-1-Associated Neurodevelopmental Disorder. Bradberry MM, Courtney NA, Dominguez MJ, Lofquist SM, Knox AT, Sutton RB, Chapman ER. Neuron. 2020 Jul 8;107(1):52-64.e7. doi: 10.1016/j.neuron.2020.04.003. Epub 2020 May 1. PubMed 32362337.
Backbone
  Vector backbone: pGEX-4T
  Vector type: Bacterial Expression
Growth in bacteria
  Bacterial resistance: Ampicillin, 100 μg/mL
  Growth temperature: 37°C
  Growth strain: DH5alpha
  Copy number: Low Copy
Gene/Insert
  Gene/Insert name: SYT1
  Species: R. norvegicus (rat)
  Mutation: I367T, C277A, F234C
  Entrez Gene: Syt1 (a.k.a. P65)
  Cloning method: Ligation Independent Cloning
Terms and licenses: Academic/Nonprofit Terms; Industry Terms: Not Available to Industry
How to cite: pGEX Syt1 C2AB (96-421) I367T F234C was a gift from Edwin Chapman (Addgene plasmid # 170653 ; http://n2t.net/addgene:170653 ; RRID:Addgene_170653)
