[The description below was written by a language model from this plasmid's Addgene catalogue record and pLannotate feature annotations shown in this document.]
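Description:
pGEX Syt1 C2AB (96-421) I367T F234C is a bacterial expression plasmid of about 5.95 kb built on the pGEX-4T backbone, designed to produce a mutant fragment of rat synaptotagmin-1 as a glutathione S-transferase fusion for purification from E. coli. It replicates from a ColE1/pMB1-type origin and is selected with ampicillin through the bla (AmpR) gene. The catalogue lists it as low copy, whereas the automated annotation labels the origin generically as high-copy and finds only small fragments of rop and the pBR322 bom region. The short lacZα, lac promoter and yciV-like annotations are backbone remnants rather than functional payload.

Expression is driven by the IPTG-inducible tac promoter with an adjacent lac operator, kept repressed by the lac repressor encoded on the same plasmid (lacI with its own promoter). Downstream lies the Schistosoma japonicum GST open reading frame, followed after a short linker by a roughly 975 bp Syt1 fragment. This fragment corresponds to residues 96–421, the cytoplasmic portion containing the tandem C2A and C2B calcium-binding domains. The annotation tool matched the insert to the mouse protein, but the catalogue gives the species as rat. pGEX-4T vectors normally carry a thrombin cleavage site in the linker, though it is not annotated here.

The insert, introduced by ligation-independent cloning, carries three substitutions: I367T, C277A and F234C. The associated publication concerns the molecular basis of synaptotagmin-1-associated neurodevelopmental disorder, which suggests I367T is a variant studied in that context. The record does not state why F234C and C277A were introduced. The plasmid is intended for GST-affinity purification of the recombinant C2AB protein for in vitro study.
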