Features (pLannotate 1.2.2; 17 found; start..end, strand, type, name):
    183..211     +  promoter       tac promoter: strong E. coli promoter; hybrid between the trp and lac UV5 promoters
    219..235     +  protein_bind   lac operator: The lac repressor binds to the lac operator to inhibit transcription in E. coli. This inhibition can be relieved by adding lactose or isopropyl-β-D-thiogalactopyranoside (IPTG). lac repressor encoded by lacI
    258..911     +  CDS            GST26_SCHJA: Experimental evidence at protein level: Swiss-Prot protein existence level 1. GST isoenzymes appear to play a central role in the parasite detoxification system. Other functions are also suspected including a role in increasing the solubility of haematin in the parasite gut. From Schistosoma japonicum (Blood fluke).
    942..1916    +  CDS            Syt1 (fragment): SYT1_MOUSE - Experimental evidence at protein level: Swiss-Prot protein existence level 1. Calcium sensor that participates in triggering neurotransmitter release at the synapse (PubMed:11242035). May have a regulatory role in the membrane interactions during trafficking of synaptic vesicles at the active zone of the synapse (PubMed:7961887). It binds acidic phospholipids with a specificity that requires the presence of both an acidic head group and a diacyl backbone. A Ca(2+)- dependent interaction between synaptotagmin and putative receptors for activated protein kinase C has also been repor
   1967..2006    +  CDS            rop (fragment): Rop protein, which maintains plasmids at low copy number; rop
   2108..2148    +  misc_feature   bom (fragment): basis of mobility region from pBR322
   2253..2357    +  promoter       AmpR promoter: bla
   2358..3218    +  CDS            AmpR: β-lactamase; bla; confers resistance to ampicillin, carbenicillin, and related antibiotics
   3389..3977    +  rep_origin     ori: high-copy-number ColE1/pMB1/pBR322/pUC origin of replication
   4163..4214    -  misc_feature   bom (fragment): basis of mobility region from pBR322
   4221..4298    +  promoter       lacI promoter: lacI
   4299..5381    +  CDS            lacI: lac repressor; lacI; The lac repressor binds to the lac operator to inhibit transcription in E. coli. This inhibition can be relieved by adding lactose or isopropyl-β-D-thiogalactopyranoside (IPTG).
   5394..5415    +  protein_bind   CAP binding site: CAP binding activates transcription in the presence of cAMP. E. coli catabolite activator protein
   5430..5460    +  promoter       lac promoter: promoter for the E. coli lac operon
   5468..5484    +  protein_bind   lac operator: The lac repressor binds to the lac operator to inhibit transcription in E. coli. This inhibition can be relieved by adding lactose or isopropyl-β-D-thiogalactopyranoside (IPTG). lac repressor encoded by lacI
   5504..5677    +  CDS            lacZα: LacZα fragment of β-galactosidase; lacZ fragment
   5941..107     -  CDS            yciV (fragment) (across the origin): RNAAM_ECOLI - Also known as trpH From Escherichia coli (strain K12).
>Addgene plasmid #170653 | pGEX Syt1 C2AB (96-421) I367T F234C | addgene full sequence | sequence record 336988 | Addgene NGS Result
AGCTTATCGACTGCACGGTGCACCAATGCTTCTGGCGTCAGGCAGCCATCGGAAGCTGTGGTATGGCTGT
GCAGGTCGTAAATCACTGCATAATTCGTGTCGCTCAAGGCGCACTCCCGTTCTGGATAATGTTTTTTGCG
CCGACATCATAACGGTTCTGGCAAATATTCTGAAATGAGCTGTTGACAATTAATCATCGGCTCGTATAAT
GTGTGGAATTGTGAGCGGATAACAATTTCACACAGGAAACAGTATTCATGTCCCCTATACTAGGTTATTG
GAAAATTAAGGGCCTTGTGCAACCCACTCGACTTCTTTTGGAATATCTTGAAGAAAAATATGAAGAGCAT
TTGTATGAGCGCGATGAAGGTGATAAATGGCGAAACAAAAAGTTTGAATTGGGTTTGGAGTTTCCCAATC
TTCCTTATTATATTGATGGTGATGTTAAATTAACACAGTCTATGGCCATCATACGTTATATAGCTGACAA
GCACAACATGTTGGGTGGTTGTCCAAAAGAGCGTGCAGAGATTTCAATGCTTGAAGGAGCGGTTTTGGAT
ATTAGATACGGTGTTTCGAGAATTGCATATAGTAAAGACTTTGAAACTCTCAAAGTTGATTTTCTTAGCA
AGCTACCTGAAATGCTGAAAATGTTCGAAGATCGTTTATGTCATAAAACATATTTAAATGGTGATCATGT
AACCCATCCTGACTTCATGTTGTATGACGCTCTTGATGTTGTTTTATACATGGACCCAATGTGCCTGGAT
GCGTTCCCAAAATTAGTTTGTTTTAAAAAACGTATTGAAGCTATCCCACAAATTGATAAGTACTTGAAAT
CCAGCAAGTATATAGCATGGCCTTTGCAGGGCTGGCAAGCCACGTTTGGTGGTGGCGACCATCCTCCAAA
ATCGGATCTGGTTCCGCGTGGATCCATGGGAGGAAAGAACGCCATTAACATGAAAGACGTGAAAGACTTA
GGGAAGACCATGAAGGATCAGGCCCTTAAGGATGACGATGCTGAAACCGGACTGACTGATGGAGAAGAAA
AGGAAGAGCCCAAGGAAGAGGAGAAACTGGGAAAGCTCCAATATTCACTGGACTATGACTTCCAGAATAA
CCAGCTGTTGGTGGGAATCATCCAGGCTGCTGAACTGCCCGCCCTGGACATGGGGGGTACATCCGATCCA
TACGTCAAAGTCTTCCTGCTGCCTGACAAAAAGAAGAAATTTGAGACTAAAGTCCACCGGAAAACCCTCA
ATCCAGTCTTCAATGAACAATTTACTTTCAAGGTACCCTACTCGGAATTAGGTGGCAAAACCCTGGTGAT
GGCTGTGTATGACTTTGATCGCTGTTCCAAGCACGACATCATCGGAGAGTTCAAAGTTCCTATGAACACC
GTGGATTTTGGCCATGTGACCGAGGAGTGGCGCGATCTCCAGAGCGCTGAGAAAGAAGAGCAAGAGAAAC
TGGGTGACATCGCCTTCTCCCTCCGCTACGTCCCTACTGCCGGCAAACTGACTGTTGTCATTCTGGAAGC
CAAGAACCTGAAGAAGATGGATGTGGGTGGCTTATCTGATCCCTACGTGAAGATTCACCTGATGCAGAAC
GGTAAGAGGCTGAAGAAGAAAAAGACGACGATTAAGAAGAACACACTCAACCCCTACTACAACGAGTCCT
TCAGCTTTGAAGTTCCGTTCGAGCAAATCCAGAAAGTGCAAGTGGTGGTAACTGTTTTGGACTATGACAA
GACTGGCAAGAACGACGCCATCGGAAAAGTCTTCGTTGGTTACAACAGCACTGGGGCGGAGCTGCGACAC
TGGTCAGACATGCTGGCCAACCCCCGGCGACCCATCGCACAGTGGCACACTCTGCAGGTAGAGGAGGAGG
TTGATGCCATGCTGGCTGTCAAGAAGTAAGAATTCCCGGGTCGACTCGAGCGGCCGCATCGTGACTGACT
GACGATCTGCCTCGCGCGTTTCGGTGATGACGGTGAAAACCTCTGACACATGCAGCTCCCGGAGACGGTC
ACAGCTTGTCTGTAAGCGGATGCCGGGAGCAGACAAGCCCGTCAGGGCGCGTCAGCGGGTGTTGGCGGGT
GTCGGGGCGCAGCCATGACCCAGTCACGTAGCGATAGCGGAGTGTATAATTCTTGAAGACGAAAGGGCCT
CGTGATACGCCTATTTTTATAGGTTAATGTCATGATAATAATGGTTTCTTAGACGTCAGGTGGCACTTTT
CGGGGAAATGTGCGCGGAACCCCTATTTGTTTATTTTTCTAAATACATTCAAATATGTATCCGCTCATGA
GACAATAACCCTGATAAATGCTTCAATAATATTGAAAAAGGAAGAGTATGAGTATTCAACATTTCCGTGT
CGCCCTTATTCCCTTTTTTGCGGCATTTTGCCTTCCTGTTTTTGCTCACCCAGAAACGCTGGTGAAAGTA
AAAGATGCTGAAGATCAGTTGGGTGCACGAGTGGGTTACATCGAACTGGATCTCAACAGCGGTAAGATCC
TTGAGAGTTTTCGCCCCGAAGAACGTTTTCCAATGATGAGCACTTTTAAAGTTCTGCTATGTGGCGCGGT
ATTATCCCGTGTTGACGCCGGGCAAGAGCAACTCGGTCGCCGCATACACTATTCTCAGAATGACTTGGTT
GAGTACTCACCAGTCACAGAAAAGCATCTTACGGATGGCATGACAGTAAGAGAATTATGCAGTGCTGCCA
TAACCATGAGTGATAACACTGCGGCCAACTTACTTCTGACAACGATCGGAGGACCGAAGGAGCTAACCGC
TTTTTTGCACAACATGGGGGATCATGTAACTCGCCTTGATCGTTGGGAACCGGAGCTGAATGAAGCCATA
CCAAACGACGAGCGTGACACCACGATGCCTGCAGCAATGGCAACAACGTTGCGCAAACTATTAACTGGCG
AACTACTTACTCTAGCTTCCCGGCAACAATTAATAGACTGGATGGAGGCGGATAAAGTTGCAGGACCACT
TCTGCGCTCGGCCCTTCCGGCTGGCTGGTTTATTGCTGATAAATCTGGAGCCGGTGAGCGTGGGTCTCGC
GGTATCATTGCAGCACTGGGGCCAGATGGTAAGCCCTCCCGTATCGTAGTTATCTACACGACGGGGAGTC
AGGCAACTATGGATGAACGAAATAGACAGATCGCTGAGATAGGTGCCTCACTGATTAAGCATTGGTAACT
GTCAGACCAAGTTTACTCATATATACTTTAGATTGATTTAAAACTTCATTTTTAATTTAAAAGGATCTAG
GTGAAGATCCTTTTTGATAATCTCATGACCAAAATCCCTTAACGTGAGTTTTCGTTCCACTGAGCGTCAG
ACCCCGTAGAAAAGATCAAAGGATCTTCTTGAGATCCTTTTTTTCTGCGCGTAATCTGCTGCTTGCAAAC
AAAAAAACCACCGCTACCAGCGGTGGTTTGTTTGCCGGATCAAGAGCTACCAACTCTTTTTCCGAAGGTA
ACTGGCTTCAGCAGAGCGCAGATACCAAATACTGTCCTTCTAGTGTAGCCGTAGTTAGGCCACCACTTCA
AGAACTCTGTAGCACCGCCTACATACCTCGCTCTGCTAATCCTGTTACCAGTGGCTGCTGCCAGTGGCGA
TAAGTCGTGTCTTACCGGGTTGGACTCAAGACGATAGTTACCGGATAAGGCGCAGCGGTCGGGCTGAACG
GGGGGTTCGTGCACACAGCCCAGCTTGGAGCGAACGACCTACACCGAACTGAGATACCTACAGCGTGAGC
TATGAGAAAGCGCCACGCTTCCCGAAGGGAGAAAGGCGGACAGGTATCCGGTAAGCGGCAGGGTCGGAAC
AGGAGAGCGCACGAGGGAGCTTCCAGGGGGAAACGCCTGGTATCTTTATAGTCCTGTCGGGTTTCGCCAC
CTCTGACTTGAGCGTCGATTTTTGTGATGCTCGTCAGGGGGGCGGAGCCTATGGAAAAACGCCAGCAACG
CGGCCTTTTTACGGTTCCTGGCCTTTTGCTGGCCTTTTGCTCACATGTTCTTTCCTGCGTTATCCCCTGA
TTCTGTGGATAACCGTATTACCGCCTTTGAGTGAGCTGATACCGCTCGCCGCAGCCGAACGACCGAGCGC
AGCGAGTCAGTGAGCGAGGAAGCGGAAGAGCGCCTGATGCGGTATTTTCTCCTTACGCATCTGTGCGGTA
TTTCACACCGCATAAATTCCGACACCATCGAATGGCGCAAAACCTTTCGCGGTATGGCATGATAGCGCCC
GGAAGAGAGTCAATTCAGGGTGGTGAATGTGAAACCAGTAACGTTATACGATGTCGCAGAGTATGCCGGT
GTCTCTTATCAGACCGTTTCCCGCGTGGTGAACCAGGCCAGCCACGTTTCTGCGAAAACGCGGGAAAAAG
TGGAAGCGGCGATGGCGGAGCTGAATTACATTCCCAACCGCGTGGCACAACAACTGGCGGGCAAACAGTC
GTTGCTGATTGGCGTTGCCACCTCCAGTCTGGCCCTGCACGCGCCGTCGCAAATTGTCGCGGCGATTAAA
TCTCGCGCCGATCAACTGGGTGCCAGCGTGGTGGTGTCGATGGTAGAACGAAGCGGCGTCGAAGCCTGTA
AAGCGGCGGTGCACAATCTTCTCGCGCAACGCGTCAGTGGGCTGATCATTAACTATCCGCTGGATGACCA
GGATGCCATTGCTGTGGAAGCTGCCTGCACTAATGTTCCGGCGTTATTTCTTGATGTCTCTGACCAGACA
CCCATCAACAGTATTATTTTCTCCCATGAAGACGGTACGCGACTGGGCGTGGAGCATCTGGTCGCATTGG
GTCACCAGCAAATCGCGCTGTTAGCGGGCCCATTAAGTTCTGTCTCGGCGCGTCTGCGTCTGGCTGGCTG
GCATAAATATCTCACTCGCAATCAAATTCAGCCGATAGCGGAACGGGAAGGCGACTGGAGTGCCATGTCC
GGTTTTCAACAAACCATGCAAATGCTGAATGAGGGCATCGTTCCCACTGCGATGCTGGTTGCCAACGATC
AGATGGCGCTGGGCGCAATGCGCGCCATTACCGAGTCCGGGCTGCGCGTTGGTGCGGATATCTCGGTAGT
GGGATACGACGATACCGAAGACAGCTCATGTTATATCCCGCCGTTAACCACCATCAAACAGGATTTTCGC
CTGCTGGGGCAAACCAGCGTGGACCGCTTGCTGCAACTCTCTCAGGGCCAGGCGGTGAAGGGCAATCAGC
TGTTGCCCGTCTCACTGGTGAAAAGAAAAACCACCCTGGCGCCCAATACGCAAACCGCCTCTCCCCGCGC
GTTGGCCGATTCATTAATGCAGCTGGCACGACAGGTTTCCCGACTGGAAAGCGGGCAGTGAGCGCAACGC
AATTAATGTAAGTTAGCTCACTCATTAGGCACCCCAGGCTTTACACTTTATGCTTCCGGCTCGTATGTTG
TGTGGAATTGTGAGCGGATAACAATTTCACACAGGAAACAGCTATGACCATGATTACGGATTCACTGGCC
GTCGTTTTACAACGTCGTGACTGGGAAAACCCTGGCGTTACCCAACTTAATCGCCTTGCAGCACATCCCC
CTTTCGCCAGCTGGCGTAATAGCGAAGAGGCCCGCACCGATCGCCCTTCCCAACAGTTGCGCAGCCTGAA
TGGCGAATGGCGCTTTGCCTGGTTTCCGGCACCAGAAGCGGTGCCGGAAAGCTGGCTGGAGTGCGATCTT
CCTGAGGCCGATACTGTCGTCGTCCCCTCAAACTGGCAGATGCACGGTTACGATGCGCCCATCTACACCA
ACGTGACCTATCCCATTACGGTCAATCCGCCGTTTGTTCCCACGGAGAATCCGACGGGTTGTTACTCGCT
CACATTTAATGTTGATGAAAGCTGGCTACAGGAAGGCCAGACGCGAATTATTTTTGATGGCGTTGGAATT
